>Addgene plasmid #64050 | pLenti-FLAG-Akt2-CA | addgene full sequence | sequence record 156470 | Addgene NGS result
TGATGCGGTTTTGGCAGTACATCAATGGGCGTGGATAGCGGTTTGACTCACGGGGATTTCCAAGTCTCCA
CCCCATTGACGTCAATGGGAGTTTGTTTTGGCACCAAAATCAACGGGACTTTCCAAAATGTCGTAACAAC
TCCGCCCCATTGACGCAAATGGGCGGTAGGCGTGTACGGTGGGAGGTCTATATAAGCAGCGCGTTTTGCC
TGTACTGGGTCTCTCTGGTTAGACCAGATCTGAGCCTGGGAGCTCTCTGGCTAACTAGGGAACCCACTGC
TTAAGCCTCAATAAAGCTTGCCTTGAGTGCTTCAAGTAGTGTGTGCCCGTCTGTTGTGTGACTCTGGTAA
CTAGAGATCCCTCAGACCCTTTTAGTCAGTGTGGAAAATCTCTAGCAGTGGCGCCCGAACAGGGACTTGA
AAGCGAAAGGGAAACCAGAGGAGCTCTCTCGACGCAGGACTCGGCTTGCTGAAGCGCGCACGGCAAGAGG
CGAGGGGCGGCGACTGGTGAGTACGCCAAAAATTTTGACTAGCGGAGGCTAGAAGGAGAGAGATGGGTGC
GAGAGCGTCAGTATTAAGCGGGGGAGAATTAGATCGCGATGGGAAAAAATTCGGTTAAGGCCAGGGGGAA
AGAAAAAATATAAATTAAAACATATAGTATGGGCAAGCAGGGAGCTAGAACGATTCGCAGTTAATCCTGG
CCTGTTAGAAACATCAGAAGGCTGTAGACAAATACTGGGACAGCTACAACCATCCCTTCAGACAGGATCA
GAAGAACTTAGATCATTATATAATACAGTAGCAACCCTCTATTGTGTGCATCAAAGGATAGAGATAAAAG
ACACCAAGGAAGCTTTAGACAAGATAGAGGAAGAGCAAAACAAAAGTAAGACCACCGCACAGCAAGCGGC
CGCTGATCTTCAGACCTGGAGGAGGAGATATGAGGGACAATTGGAGAAGTGAATTATATAAATATAAAGT
AGTAAAAATTGAACCATTAGGAGTAGCACCCACCAAGGCAAAGAGAAGAGTGGTGCAGAGAGAAAAAAGA
GCAGTGGGAATAGGAGCTTTGTTCCTTGGGTTCTTGGGAGCAGCAGGAAGCACTATGGGCGCAGCGTCAA
TGACGCTGACGGTACAGGCCAGACAATTATTGTCTGGTATAGTGCAGCAGCAGAACAATTTGCTGAGGGC
TATTGAGGCGCAACAGCATCTGTTGCAACTCACAGTCTGGGGCATCAAGCAGCTCCAGGCAAGAATCCTG
GCTGTGGAAAGATACCTAAAGGATCAACAGCTCCTGGGGATTTGGGGTTGCTCTGGAAAACTCATTTGCA
CCACTGCTGTGCCTTGGAATGCTAGTTGGAGTAATAAATCTCTGGAACAGATTTGGAATCACACGACCTG
GATGGAGTGGGACAGAGAAATTAACAATTACACAAGCTTAATACACTCCTTAATTGAAGAATCGCAAAAC
CAGCAAGAAAAGAATGAACAAGAATTATTGGAATTAGATAAATGGGCAAGTTTGTGGAATTGGTTTAACA
TAACAAATTGGCTGTGGTATATAAAATTATTCATAATGATAGTAGGAGGCTTGGTAGGTTTAAGAATAGT
TTTTGCTGTACTTTCTATAGTGAATAGAGTTAGGCAGGGATATTCACCATTATCGTTTCAGACCCACCTC
CCAACCCCGAGGGGACCCGACAGGCCCGAAGGAATAGAAGAAGAAGGTGGAGAGAGAGACAGAGACAGAT
CCATTCGATTAGTGAACGGATCGGCACTGCGTGCGCCAATTCTGCAGACAAATGGCAGTATTCATCCACA
ATTTTAAAAGAAAAGGGGGGATTGGGGGGTACAGTGCAGGGGAAAGAATAGTAGACATAATAGCAACAGA
CATACAAACTAAAGAATTACAAAAACAAATTACAAAAATTCAAAATTTTCGGGTTTATTACAGGGACAGC
AGAGATCCAGTTTGGTTAATTAACCCGTGTCGGCTCCAGATCTGGCCTCCGCGCCGGGTTTTGGCGCCTC
CCGCGGGCGCCCCCCTCCTCACGGCGAGCGCTGCCACGTCAGACGAAGGGCGCAGCGAGCGTCCTGATCC
TTCCGCCCGGACGCTCAGGACAGCGGCCCGCTGCTCATAAGACTCGGCCTTAGAACCCCAGTATCAGCAG
AAGGACATTTTAGGACGGGACTTGGGTGACTCTAGGGCACTGGTTTTCTTTCCAGAGAGCGGAACAGGCG
AGGAAAAGTAGTCCCTTCTCGGCGATTCTGCGGAGGGATCTCCGTGGGGCGGTGAACGCCGATGATTATA
TAAGGACGCGCCGGGTGTGGCACAGCTAGTTCCGTCGCAGCCGGGATTTGGGTCGCGGTTCTTGTTTGTG
GATCGCTGTGATCGTCACTTGGTGAGTAGCGGGCTGCTGGGCTGGCCGGGGCTTTCGTGGCCGCCGGGCC
GCTCGGTGGGACGGAAGCGTGTGGAGAGACCGCCAAGGGCTGTAGTCTGGGTCCGCGAGCAAGGTTGCCC
TGAACTGGGGGTTGGGGGGAGCGCAGCAAAATGGCGGCTGTTCCCGAGTCTTGAATGGAAGACGCTTGTG
AGGCGGGCTGTGAGGTCGTTGAAACAAGGTGGGGGGCATGGTGGGCGGCAAGAACCCAAGGTCTTGAGGC
CTTCGCTAATGCGGGAAAGCTCTTATTCGGGTGAGATGGGCTGGGGCACCATCTGGGGACCCTGACGTGA
AGTTTGTCACTGACTGGAGAACTCGGTTTGTCGTCTGTTGCGGGGGCGGCAGTTATGGCGGTGCCGTTGG
GCAGTGCACCCGTACCTTTGGGAGCGCGCGCCCTCGTCGTGTCGTGACGTCACCCGTTCTGTTGGCTTAT
AATGCAGGGTGGGGCCACCTGCCGGTAGGTGTGCGGTAGGCTTTTCTCCGTCGCAGGACGCAGGGTTCGG
GCCTAGGGTAGGCTCTCCTGAATCGACAGGCGCCGGACCTCTGGTGAGGGGAGGGATAAGTGAGGCGTCA
GTTTCTTTGGTCGGTTTTATGTACCTATCTTCTTAAGTAGCTGAAGCTCCGGTTTTGAACTATGCGCTCG
GGGTTGGCGAGTGTGTTTTGTGAAGTTTTTTAGGCACCTTTTGAAATGTAATCATTTGGGTCAATATGTA
ATTTTCAGTGTTAGACTAGTAAATTGTCCGCTAAATTCTGGCCGTTTTTGGCTTTTTTGTTAGACGAAGC
TTGGGCTGCAGGTCGACTCTAGAGGATCGAATTCTTCGAAGCTAGGCCATGGGTTCCTCCAAATCCAAGC
CCAAGGCTAGCGCCATGGACTACAAGGACGATGACGATAAGGGAATTGATCCAATGAATGAGGTGTCTGT
CATCAAAGAAGGCTGGCTCCACAAGCGTGGTGAATACATCAAGACCTGGAGGCCACGGTACTTCCTGCTG
AAGAGCGACGGCTCCTTCATTGGGTACAAGGAGAGGCCCGAGGCCCCTGATCAGACTCTACCCCCCTTAA
ACAACTTCTCCGTAGCAGAATGCCAGCTGATGAAGACCGAGAGGCCGCGACCCAACACCTTTGTCATACG
CTGCCTGCAGTGGACCACAGTCATCGAGAGGACCTTCCACGTGGATTCTCCAGACGAGAGGGAGGAGTGG
ATGCGGGCCATCCAGATGGTCGCCAACAGCCTCAAGCAGCGGGCCCCAGGCGAGGACCCCATGGACCACA
AGTGTGGCTCCCCCAGTGACTCCTCCACGACTGAGGAGATGGAAGTGGCGGTCAGCAAGGCACGGGCTAA
AGTGACCATGAATGACTTCGACTATCTCAAACTCCTTGGCAAGGGAACCTTTGGCAAAGTCATCCTGGTG
CGGGAGAAGGCCACTGGCCGCTACTACGCCATGAAGATCCTGCGGAAGGAAGTCATCATTGCCAAGGATG
AAGTCGCTCACACAGTCACCGAGAGCCGGGTCCTCCAGAACACCAGGCACCCGTTCCTCACTGCGCTGAA
GTATGCCTTCCAGACCCACGACCGCCTGTGCTTTGTGATGGAGTATGCCAACGGGGGTGAGCTGTTCTTC
CACCTGTCCCGGGAGCGCGTCTTCACAGAGGAGCGGGCCCGGTTTTATGGTGCAGAGATTGTCTCGGCTC
TTGAGTACTTGCACTCGCGGGACGTGGTATACCGCGACATCAAGCTGGAAAACCTCATGCTGGACAAAGA
TGGCCACATCAAGATCACTGACTTTGGCCTCTGCAAAGAGGGCATCAGTGACGGGGCCACCATGAAAACC
TTCTGTGGGACCCCGGAGTACCTGGCGCCTGAGGTGCTGGAGGACAATGACTATGGCCGGGCCGTGGACT
GGTGGGGGCTGGGTGTGGTCATGTACGAGATGATGTGCGGCCGCCTGCCCTTCTACAACCAGGACCACGA
GCGCCTCTTCGAGCTCATCCTCATGGAAGAGATCCGCTTCCCGCGCACGCTCAGCCCCGAGGCCAAGTCC
CTGCTTGCTGGGCTGCTTAAGAAGGACCCCAAGCAGAGGCTTGGTGGGGGGCCCAGCGATGCCAAGGAGG
TCATGGAGCACAGGTTCTTCCTCAGCATCAACTGGCAGGACGTGGTCCAGAAGAAGCTCCTGCCACCCTT
CAAACCTCAGGTCACGTCCGAGGTCGACACAAGGTACTTCGATGATGAATTTACCGCCCAGTCCATCACA
ATCACACCCCCTGACCGCTATGACAGCCTGGGCTTACTGGAGCTGGACCAGCGGACCCACTTCCCCCAGT
TCTCCTACTCGGCCAGCATCCGCGAGTGAGAATTCGTTAACAATTCGATATCAAGCTTATCGATAATCAA
CCTCTGGATTACAAAATTTGTGAAAGATTGACTGGTATTCTTAACTATGTTGCTCCTTTTACGCTATGTG
GATACGCTGCTTTAATGCCTTTGTATCATGCTATTGCTTCCCGTATGGCTTTCATTTTCTCCTCCTTGTA
TAAATCCTGGTTGCTGTCTCTTTATGAGGAGTTGTGGCCCGTTGTCAGGCAACGTGGCGTGGTGTGCACT
GTGTTTGCTGACGCAACCCCCACTGGTTGGGGCATTGCCACCACCTGTCAGCTCCTTTCCGGGACTTTCG
CTTTCCCCCTCCCTATTGCCACGGCGGAACTCATCGCCGCCTGCCTTGCCCGCTGCTGGACAGGGGCTCG
GCTGTTGGGCACTGACAATTCCGTGGTGTTGTCGGGGAAATCATCGTCCTTTCCTTGGCTGCTCGCCTGT
GTTGCCACCTGGATTCTGCGCGGGACGTCCTTCTGCTACGTCCCTTCGGCCCTCAATCCAGCGGACCTTC
CTTCCCGCGGCCTGCTGCCGGCTCTGCGGCCTCTTCCGCGTCTTCGCCTTCGCCCTCAGACGAGTCGGAT
CTCCCTTTGGGCCGCCTCCCCGCATCGATACCGTCGACCTCGAGACCTAGAAAAACATGGAGCAATCACA
AGTAGCAATACAGCAGCTACCAATGCTGATTGTGCCTGGCTAGAAGCACAAGAGGAGGAGGAGGTGGGTT
TTCCAGTCACACCTCAGGTACCTTTAAGACCAATGACTTACAAGGCAGCTGTAGATCTTAGCCACTTTTT
AAAAGAAAAGGGGGGACTGGAAGGGCTAATTCACTCCCAACGAAGACAAGATATCCTTGATCTGTGGATC
TACCACACACAAGGCTACTTCCCTGATTGGCAGAACTACACACCAGGGCCAGGGATCAGATATCCACTGA
CCTTTGGATGGTGCTACAAGCTAGTACCAGTTGAGCAAGAGAAGGTAGAAGAAGCCAATGAAGGAGAGAA
CACCCGCTTGTTACACCCTGTGAGCCTGCATGGGATGGATGACCCGGAGAGAGAAGTATTAGAGTGGAGG
TTTGACAGCCGCCTAGCATTTCATCACATGGCCCGAGAGCTGCATCCGGACTGTACTGGGTCTCTCTGGT
TAGACCAGATCTGAGCCTGGGAGCTCTCTGGCTAACTAGGGAACCCACTGCTTAAGCCTCAATAAAGCTT
GCCTTGAGTGCTTCAAGTAGTGTGTGCCCGTCTGTTGTGTGACTCTGGTAACTAGAGATCCCTCAGACCC
TTTTAGTCAGTGTGGAAAATCTCTAGCAGGGCCCGTTTAAACCCGCTGATCAGCCTCGACTGTGCCTTCT
AGTTGCCAGCCATCTGTTGTTTGCCCCTCCCCCGTGCCTTCCTTGACCCTGGAAGGTGCCACTCCCACTG
TCCTTTCCTAATAAAATGAGGAAATTGCATCGCATTGTCTGAGTAGGTGTCATTCTATTCTGGGGGGTGG
GGTGGGGCAGGACAGCAAGGGGGAGGATTGGGAAGACAATAGCAGGCATGCTGGGGATGCGGTGGGCTCT
ATGGCTTCTGAGGCGGAAAGAACCAGCTGGGGCTCTAGGGGGTATCCCC
[124 nt withheld, positions 6420-6543]
C
[91 nt withheld, positions 6545-6635]
A
[49 nt withheld, positions 6637-6685]
CCTTTGACGTTGGAGTCCACGTTCTTT
[37 nt withheld, positions 6713-6749]
ACCCTATCTCGGTCTATTCTTTTGATTTATAAGGGATTTTGCCGATTTCGGCCTATTGGTTAAAAAATGA
GCTGATTTAACAAAAATTTAACGCGAATTAATTCTGTGGAATGTGTGTCAGTTAGGGTGTGGAAAGTCCC
CAGGCTCCCCAGCAGGCAGAAGTATGCAAAGCATGCATCTCAATTAGTCAGCAACCAGGTGTGGAAAGTC
CCCAGGCTCCCCAGCAGGCAGAAGTATGCAAAGCATGCATCTCAATTAGTCAGCAACCATAGTCCCGCCC
CTAACTCCGCCCATCCCGCCCCTAACTCCGCCCAGTTCCGCCCATTCTCCGCCCCATGGCTGACTAATTT
TTTTTATTTATGCAGAGGCCGAGGCCGCCTCTGCCTCTGAGCTATTCCAGAAGTAGTGAGGAGGCTTTTT
TGGAGGCCTAGGCTTTTGCAAAAAGCTCCCGGGAGCTTGTATATCCATTTTCGGATCTGATCAGCACGTG
TTGACAATTAATCATCGGCATAGTATATCGGCATAGTATAATACGACAAGGTGAGGAACTAAACCATGGC
CAAGTTGACCAGTGCCGTTCCGGTGCTCACCGCGCGCGACGTCGCCGGAGCGGTCGAGTTCTGGACCGAC
CGGCTCGGGTTCTCCCGGGACTTCGTGGAGGACGACTTCGCCGGTGTGGTCCGGGACGACGTGACCCTGT
TCATCAGCGCGGTCCAGGACCAGGTGGTGCCGGACAACACCCTGGCCTGGGTGTGGGTGCGCGGCCTGGA
CGAGCTGTACGCCGAGTGGTCGGAGGTCGTGTCCACGAACTTCCGGGACGCCTCCGGGCCGGCCATGACC
GAGATCGGCGAGCAGCCGTGGGGGCGGGAGTTCGCCCTGCGCGACCCGGCCGGCAACTGCGTGCACTTCG
TGGCCGAGGAGCAGGACTGACACGTGCTACGAGATTTCGATTCCACCGCCGCCTTCTATGAAAGGTTGGG
CTTCGGAATCGTTTTCCGGGACGCCGGCTGGATGATCCTCCAGCGCGGGGATCTCATGCTGGAGTTCTTC
GCCCACCCCAACTTGTTTATTGCAGCTTATAATGGTTACAAATAAAGCAATAGCATCACAAATTTCACAA
ATAAAGCATTTTTTTCACTGCATTCTAGTTGTGGTTTGTCCAAACTCATCAATGTATCTTATCATGTCTG
TATACCGTCGACCTCTAGCTAGAGCTTGGCGTAATCATGGTCATAGCTGTTTCCTGTGTGAAATTGTTAT
CCGCTCACAATTCCACACAACATACGAGCCGGAAGCATAAAGTGTAAAGCCTGGGGTGCCTAATGAGTGA
GCTAACTCACATTAATTGCGTTGCGCTCACTGCCCGCTTTCCAGTCGGGAAACCTGTCGTGCCAGCTGCA
TTAATGAATCGGCCAACGCGCGGGGAGAGGCGGTTTGCGTATTGGGCGCTCTTCCGCTTCCTCGCTCACT
GACTCGCTGCGCTCGGTCGTTCGGCTGCGGCGAGCGGTATCAGCTCACTCAAAGGCGGTAATACGGTTAT
CCACAGAATCAGGGGATAACGCAGGAAAGAACATGTGAGCAAAAGGCCAGCAAAAGGCCAGGAACCGTAA
AAAGGCCGCGTTGCTGGCGTTTTTCCATAGGCTCCGCCCCCCTGACGAGCATCACAAAAATCGACGCTCA
AGTCAGAGGTGGCGAAACCCGACAGGACTATAAAGATACCAGGCGTTTCCCCCTGGAAGCTCCCTCGTGC
GCTCTCCTGTTCCGACCCTGCCGCTTACCGGATACCTGTCCGCCTTTCTCCCTTCGGGAAGCGTGGCGCT
TTCTCATAGCTCACGCTGTAGGTATCTCAGTTCGGTGTAGGTCGTTCGCTCCAAGCTGGGCTGTGTGCAC
GAACCCCCCGTTCAGCCCGACCGCTGCGCCTTATCCGGTAACTATCGTCTTGAGTCCAACCCGGTAAGAC
ACGACTTATCGCCACTGGCAGCAGCCACTGGTAACAGGATTAGCAGAGCGAGGTATGTAGGCGGTGCTAC
AGAGTTCTTGAAGTGGTGGCCTAACTACGGCTACACTAGAAGAACAGTATTTGGTATCTGCGCTCTGCTG
AAGCCAGTTACCTTCGGAAAAAGAGTTGGTAGCTCTTGATCCGGCAAACAAACCACCGCTGGTAGCGGTG
GTTTTTTTGTTTGCAAGCAGCAGATTACGCGCAGAAAAAAAGGATCTCAAGAAGATCCTTTGATCTTTTC
TACGGGGTCTGACGCTCAGTGGAACGAAAACTCACGTTAAGGGATTTTGGTCATGAGATTATCAAAAAGG
ATCTTCACCTAGATCCTTTTAAATTAAAAATGAAGTTTTAAATCAATCTAAAGTATATATGAGTAAACTT
GGTCTGACAGTTACCAATGCTTAATCAGTGAGGCACCTATCTCAGCGATCTGTCTATTTCGTTCATCCAT
AGTTGCCTGACTCCCCGTCGTGTAGATAACTACGATACGGGAGGGCTTACCATCTGGCCCCAGTGCTGCA
ATGATACCGCGAGACCCACGCTCACCGGCTCCAGATTTATCAGCAATAAACCAGCCAGCCGGAAGGGCCG
AGCGCAGAAGTGGTCCTGCAACTTTATCCGCCTCCATCCAGTCTATTAATTGTTGCCGGGAAGCTAGAGT
AAGTAGTTCGCCAGTTAATAGTTTGCGCAACGTTGTTGCCATTGCTACAGGCATCGTGGTGTCACGCTCG
TCGTTTGGTATGGCTTCATTCAGCTCCGGTTCCCAACGATCAAGGCGAGTTACATGATCCCCCATGTTGT
GCAAAAAAGCGGTTAGCTCCTTCGGTCCTCCGATCGTTGTCAGAAGTAAGTTGGCCGCAGTGTTATCACT
CATGGTTATGGCAGCACTGCATAATTCTCTTACTGTCATGCCATCCGTAAGATGCTTTTCTGTGACTGGT
GAGTACTCAACCAAGTCATTCTGAGAATAGTGTATGCGGCGACCGAGTTGCTCTTGCCCGGCGTCAATAC
GGGATAATACCGCGCCACATAGCAGAACTTTAAAAGTGCTCATCATTGGAAAACGTTCTTCGGGGCGAAA
ACTCTCAAGGATCTTACCGCTGTTGAGATCCAGTTCGATGTAACCCACTCGTGCACCCAACTGATCTTCA
GCATCTTTTACTTTCACCAGCGTTTCTGGGTGAGCAAAAACAGGAAGGCAAAATGCCGCAAAAAAGGGAA
TAAGGGCGACACGGAAATGTTGAATACTCATACTCTTCCTTTTTCAATATTATTGAAGCATTTATCAGGG
TTATTGTCTCATGAGCGGATACATATTTGAATGTATTTAGAAAAATAAACAAATAGGGGTTCCGCGCACA
TTTCCCCGAAAAGTGCCACCTGACGTCGACGGATCGGGAGATCTCCCGATCCCCTATGGTGCACTCTCAG
TACAATCTGCTCTGATGCCGCATAGTTAAGCCAGTATCTGCTCCCTGCTTGTGTGTTGGAGGTCGCTGAG
TAGTGCGCGAGCAAAATTTAAGCTACAACAAGGCAAGGCTTGACCGACAATTGCATGAAGAATCTGCTTA
GGGTTAGGCGTTTTGCGCTGCTTCGCGATGTACGGGCCAGATATACGCGTTGACATTGATTATTGACTAG
TTATTAATAGTAATCAATTACGGGGTCATTAGTTCATAGCCCATATATGGAGTTCCGCGTTACATAACTT
ACGGTAAATGGCCCGCCTGGCTGACCGCCCAACGACCCCCGCCCATTGACGTCAATAATGACGTATGTTC
CCATAGTAACGCCAATAGGGACTTTCCATTGACGTCAATGGGTGGAGTATTTACGGTAAACTGCCCACTT
GGCAGTACATCAAGTGTATCATATGCCAAGTACGCCCCCTATTGACGTCAATGACGGTAAATGGCCCGCC
TGGCATTATGCCCAGTACATGACCTTATGGGACTTTCCTACTTGGCAGTACATCTACGTATTAGTCATCG
CTATTACCATGG
Features (pLannotate 1.2.2; 31 found; start..end, strand, type, name):
    217..397     +  LTR            5' LTR (truncated): truncated 5' long terminal repeat (LTR) from HIV-1
    444..569     +  misc_feature   HIV-1 Ψ: packaging signal of human immunodeficiency virus type 1
    553..916     +  CDS            HIV-1 gag (fragment): gag protein from human immunodeficiency virus 1; gag
   1062..1295    +  misc_feature   RRE: The Rev response element (RRE) of HIV-1 allows for Rev-dependent mRNA export from the nucleus to the cytoplasm.
   1672..1772    +  CDS            Rev (fragment): human immunodeficiency virus 1 (HIV-1) Rev protein; rev; enhances nuclear export of unspliced and incompletely spliced viral mRNAs
   1822..1939    +  misc_feature   cPPT/CTS: central polypurine tract and central termination sequence of HIV-1
   2004..3215    +  promoter       UbC promoter: human ubiquitin C promoter
   3226..3248    -  misc_feature   MCS (fragment): pUC18/19 multiple cloning site
   3344..4786    +  CDS            AKT2: AKT2_HUMAN - Experimental evidence at protein level: Swiss-Prot protein existence level 1. One of the few specific substrates of AKT2 identified recently is PITX2. Phosphorylation of PITX2 impairs its association with the CCND1 mRNA-stabilizing complex thus shortening the half-life of CCND1. AKT2 seems also to be the principal isoform responsible of the regulation of glucose uptake. Phosphorylates C2CD5 on 'Ser-197' during insulin-stimulated adipocytes. AKT2 is also specifically involved in skeletal muscle differentiation, one of its substrates in this process being ANKRD2. Down-regulation by
   4802..4825    +  misc_feature   MCS (fragment): pBluescript multiple cloning site
   4825..5413    +  misc_feature   WPRE: woodchuck hepatitis virus posttranscriptional regulatory element
   5350..5931    +  CDS            nef (fragment): NEF_HV1H2 - Experimental evidence at protein level: Swiss-Prot protein existence level 1. Extracellular Nef protein targets CD4(+) T-lymphocytes for apoptosis by interacting with CXCR4 surface receptors. From Human immunodeficiency virus type 1 group M subtype B (isolate HXB2) (HIV-1).
   5938..6118    +  LTR            5' LTR (truncated): truncated 5' long terminal repeat (LTR) from HIV-1
   6150..6374    +  polyA_signal   bGH poly(A) signal: bovine growth hormone polyadenylation signal
   6378..6399    +  promoter       SV40 promoter (fragment): SV40 enhancer and early promoter
   6420..6848    +  rep_origin     f1 ori (sequence partly withheld): f1 bacteriophage origin of replication; arrow indicates direction of (+) strand synthesis
   6862..7191    +  promoter       SV40 promoter: SV40 enhancer and early promoter
   7239..7286    +  promoter       EM7 promoter: synthetic bacterial promoter&nbsp
   7305..7679    +  CDS            BleoR: antibiotic-binding protein; Sh ble from Streptoalloteichus hindustanus; confers resistance to bleomycin, phleomycin, and Zeocin™
   7689..7814    +  CDS            ble (fragment): BLE_KLEPN - Experimental evidence at protein level: Swiss-Prot protein existence level 1. Binding protein with a strong affinity to the bleomycin family of antibiotics. Binds to CL990; an antimitotic-antibiotic compound. From Klebsiella pneumoniae.
   7809..7930    +  polyA_signal   SV40 poly(A) signal: SV40 polyadenylation signal
   8001..8023    -  protein_bind   lac operator (fragment): The lac repressor binds to the lac operator to inhibit transcription in E. coli. This inhibition can be relieved by adding lactose or isopropyl-β-D-thiogalactopyranoside (IPTG). lac repressor encoded by lacI
   8027..8057    -  promoter       lac promoter: promoter for the E. coli lac operon
   8072..8093    -  protein_bind   CAP binding site: CAP binding activates transcription in the presence of cAMP. E. coli catabolite activator protein
   8106..8198    -  CDS            lacI (fragment): lac repressor; lacI; The lac repressor binds to the lac operator to inhibit transcription in E. coli. This inhibition can be relieved by adding lactose or isopropyl-β-D-thiogalactopyranoside (IPTG).
   8381..8969    -  rep_origin     ori: high-copy-number ColE1/pMB1/pBR322/pUC origin of replication
   9140..10000   -  CDS            AmpR: β-lactamase; bla; confers resistance to ampicillin, carbenicillin, and related antibiotics
  10001..10105   -  promoter       AmpR promoter: bla
  10164..10216   -  misc_feature   bom (fragment): basis of mobility region from pBR322
  10371..10750   +  enhancer       CMV enhancer: human cytomegalovirus immediate early enhancer
  10751..199     +  promoter       CMV promoter (across the origin): human cytomegalovirus (CMV) immediate early promoter
