[The description below was written by a language model from this plasmid's Addgene catalogue record and pLannotate feature annotations shown in this document.]
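Description:
pLenti-FLAG-Akt2-CA is an HIV-1-based lentiviral transfer plasmid for mammalian expression, built on the pLenti-hiko backbone and carrying a constitutively active form of human AKT2 (PKB beta). It is propagated in E. coli through a high-copy ColE1/pUC-type origin with ampicillin selection (AmpR), and it also contains an f1 origin. Outside the proviral region, an SV40 promoter/EM7 promoter pair drives a BleoR (Sh ble) cassette with an SV40 poly(A) signal. This could in principle give Zeocin-type selection in transfected cells or bacteria, but because it lies beyond the 3' LTR it would not be carried into transduced cells.

The viral genome is transcribed from a CMV enhancer/promoter fused to a truncated 5' LTR, followed by the Ψ packaging signal with a gag fragment, the RRE for Rev-dependent nuclear export, and the cPPT/CTS. The internal expression cassette uses the human ubiquitin C promoter to drive the AKT2 open reading frame. According to the catalogue fields, a myristoylation (MYR) signal was inserted in frame upstream of an N-terminal FLAG tag. Neither of these short elements is called out in the automated feature table, although there is unannotated space between the promoter and the AKT2 coding sequence. Myristoylation anchors the kinase at membranes, which is the standard way of making Akt active independently of upstream signalling, and FLAG allows detection or immunoprecipitation. A WPRE downstream enhances transcript expression, followed by a truncated 3' LTR and a bGH poly(A) signal.

The construct is suited to producing lentivirus for stable expression of active Akt2. It was deposited with work on Akt2 effectors in insulin-stimulated GLUT4 exocytosis and cortical actin remodelling.
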