Addgene plasmid #64050: pLenti-FLAG-Akt2-CA
Purpose: Myristoylated-FLAG-tagged Akt2, constitutively active
Depositing lab: Weiping Han. Depositing organization: Singapore Bioimaging Consortium, BMSI, A*Star Research Entities. Publication: Tropomodulin3 is a novel Akt2 effector regulating insulin-stimulated GLUT4 exocytosis through cortical actin remodeling. Lim CY, Bi X, Wu D, Kim JB, Gunning PW, Hong W, Han W. Nat Commun. 2015 Jan 9;6:5951. doi: 10.1038/ncomms6951. PubMed 25575350.
Backbone
  Vector backbone: pLenti-hiko
  Backbone size w/o insert (bp): 9124
  Vector type: Mammalian Expression, Lentiviral
Growth in bacteria
  Bacterial resistance: Ampicillin, 100 μg/mL
  Growth temperature: 37°C
  Growth strain: XL10 Gold
  Copy number: High Copy
Gene/Insert
  Gene/Insert name: AKT2 (alt names: PKB beta; v-akt murine thymoma viral oncogene homolog 2; RAC-BETA)
  Species: H. sapiens (human)
  Insert size (bp): 1446
  GenBank ID: NM_001626.5
  Entrez Gene: AKT2 (a.k.a. HIHGHH, PKBB, PKBBETA, PRKBB, RAC-BETA)
  Promoter: Ubiquitin
  Tag / fusion protein: FLAG (N terminal on insert); MYR (N terminal on backbone)
  Cloning method: Restriction Enzyme; 5′ cloning site NheI (not destroyed); 3′ cloning site HpaI (not destroyed)
  Sequencing primers: 5′ GGCGAGTGTGTTTTGTGAAG
Resource information
  A portion of this plasmid was derived from a plasmid made by: human AKT2 sequence was derived from Addgene #9016
Terms and licenses: Academic/Nonprofit Terms; Industry Terms: Not Available to Industry
Depositor comments: The MYR sequence was inserted in frame at EcoRI/NheI site into N terminal of pLenti-FLAG-hAkt2 Please cite the following article: Lim, C.-Y. et al. Tropomodulin3 is a novel Akt2 effector regulating insulin-stimulated GLUT4 exocytosis through cortical actin remodeling. Nat Commun 6, 5951 (2015).
How to cite: pLenti-FLAG-Akt2-CA was a gift from Weiping Han (Addgene plasmid # 64050 ; http://n2t.net/addgene:64050 ; RRID:Addgene_64050)
