>Addgene plasmid #64050 | pLenti-FLAG-Akt2-CA | depositor partial sequence | sequence record 107321 | 5' sequencing results
TATGTAATTTTCAGTGTTAGACTAGTAAATTGTCCGCTAAATTCTGGCCGTTTTTGGCTTTTTTGTTAGA
CGAAGCTTGGGCTGCAGGTCGACTCTAGAGGATCGAATTCTTCGAAGCTAGGCCATGGGTTCCTCCAAAT
CCAAGCCCAAGGCTAGCGCCATGGACTACAAGGACGATGACGATAAGGGAATTGATCCAATGAATGAGGT
GTCTGTCATCAAAGAAGGCTGGCTCCACAAGCGTGGTGAATACATCAAGACCTGGAGGCCACGGTACTTC
CTGCTGAAGAGCGACGGCTCCTTCATTGGGTACAAGGAGAGGCCCGAGGCCCCTGATCAGACTCTACCCC
CCTTAAACAACTTCTCCGTAGCAGAATGCCAGCTGATGAAGACCGAGAGGCCGCGACCCAACACCTTTGT
CATACGCTGCCTGCAGTGGACCACAGTCATCGAGAGGACCTTCCACGTGGATTCTCCAGACGAGAGGGAG
GAGTGGATGCGGGCCATCCAGATGGTCGCCAACAGCCTCAAGCAGCGGGCCCCAGGCGAGGACCCCATGG
ACCACAAGTGTGGCTCCCCCAGTGACTCCTCCACGACTGAGGAGATGGAAGTGGCGGTCAGCAAGGCACG
GGCTAAAGTGACCATGAATGACTTCGACTATCTCAAACTCCTTGGCAAGGGAACCTTTGGCAAAGTCATC
CTGGTGCGGGAGAAGGCCACTGGCCGCTACTACGCCATGAAGATCCTGCGGAAGGAAGTCATCATTGCCA
AGGATGAAGTCGCTCACACAGTCACCGAGAGCCGGGTCCTCCAGAACACCAGGCACCCGTTCCTCACTGC
GCTGAAGTATGCCTTCCAGACCCACGACCGCCTGTGCTTTGTGATGGAGTATGCCAACGGGGGTGAGCTG
TTCTTCCACCTGTCCCGGGAGCGCGTCTTCACAGAGGAGCGGGCCCGGTTTTATGGTGCAGAGATTGTCT
CGGCTCTTGAGTACTTGCACTCGCGGGACGTGGTATACCGCGACATCAAGCTGGAAAA
