>Addgene plasmid #64050 | pLenti-FLAG-Akt2-CA | addgene partial sequence | sequence record 109535 | WPRE-R 5'-CATAGCGTAAAAGGAGCAACA-3'
GTAATCCAGAGGTTGATTATCGATAAGCTTGATATCGAATTGTTAACGAATTCTCACTCGCGGATGCTGG
CCGAGTAGGAGAACTGGGGGAAGTGGGTCCGCTGGTCCAGCTCCAGTAAGCCCAGGCTGTCATAGCGGTC
AGGGGGTGTGATTGTGATGGACTGGGCGGTAAATTCATCATCGAAGTACCTTGTGTCGACCTCGGACGTG
ACCTGAGGTTTGAAGGGTGGCAGGAGCTTCTTCTGGACCACGTCCTGCCAGTTGATGCTGAGGAAGAACC
TGTGCTCCATGACCTCCTTGGCATCGCTGGGCCCCCCACCAAGCCTCTGCTTGGGGTCCTTCTTAAGCAG
CCCAGCAAGCAGGGACTTGGCCTCGGGGCTGAGCGTGCGCGGGAAGCGGATCTCTTCCATGAGGATGAGC
TCGAAGAGGCGCTCGTGGTCCTGGTTGTAGAAGGGCAGGCGGCCGCACATCATCTCGTACATGACCACAC
CCAGCCCCCACCAGTCCACGGCCCGGCCATAGTCATTGTCCTCCAGCACCTCAGGCGCCAGGTACTCCGG
GGTCCCACAGAAGGTTTTCATGGTGGCCCCGTCACTGATGCCCTCTTTGCAGAGGCCAAAGTCAGTGATC
TTGATGTGGCCATCTTTGTCCAGCATGAGGTTTTCCAGCTTGATGTCGCGGTATACCACGTCCCGCGAGT
GCAAGTACTCAAGAGCCGAGACAATCTCTGCACCAT
