>Addgene plasmid #64050 | pLenti-FLAG-Akt2-CA | addgene partial sequence | sequence record 109536 | hUBCpro-F 5'-TGAAGCTCCGGTTTTGAACT-3'
TGTAATCATTTGGGTCAATATGTAATTTTCAGTGTTAGACTAGTAAATTGTCCGCTAAATTCTGGCCGTT
TTTGGCTTTTTTGTTAGACGAAGCTTGGGCTGCAGGTCGACTCTAGAGGATCGAATTCTTCGAAGCTAGG
CCATGGGTTCCTCCAAATCCAAGCCCAAGGCTAGCGCCATGGACTACAAGGACGATGACGATAAGGGAAT
TGATCCAATGAATGAGGTGTCTGTCATCAAAGAAGGCTGGCTCCACAAGCGTGGTGAATACATCAAGACC
TGGAGGCCACGGTACTTCCTGCTGAAGAGCGACGGCTCCTTCATTGGGTACAAGGAGAGGCCCGAGGCCC
CTGATCAGACTCTACCCCCCTTAAACAACTTCTCCGTAGCAGAATGCCAGCTGATGAAGACCGAGAGGCC
GCGACCCAACACCTTTGTCATACGCTGCCTGCAGTGGACCACAGTCATCGAGAGGACCTTCCACGTGGAT
TCTCCAGACGAGAGGGAGGAGTGGATGCGGGCCATCCAGATGGTCGCCAACAGCCTCAAGCAGCGGGCCC
CAGGCGAGGACCCCATGGACCACAAGTGTGGCTCCCCCAGTGACTCCTCCACGACTGAGGAGATGGAAGT
GGCGGTCAGCAAGGCACGGGCTAAAGTGACCATGAATGACTTCGACTATCTC
